Addgene plasmid #178077: pACEBac1-gamma-tubulin(N229A)-TEV-His6
Purpose: Insect cell expression of gamma-tubulin(N229A)-TEV-His6
Depositing lab: Tarun Kapoor. Depositing organization: Rockefeller University. Publication: Biochemical reconstitutions reveal principles of human gamma-TuRC assembly and function. Wieczorek M, Ti SC, Urnavicius L, Molloy KR, Aher A, Chait BT, Kapoor TM. J Cell Biol. 2021 Mar 1;220(3). pii: 211719. doi: 10.1083/jcb.202009146. PubMed 33496729.
Backbone
  Vector backbone: pACEBac1
  Backbone manufacturer: Geneva Biotech
  Total vector size (bp): 4234
  Vector type: Insect Expression
Growth in bacteria
  Bacterial resistance: Gentamicin, 10 μg/mL
  Growth temperature: 37°C
  Growth strain: DH5alpha
  Copy number: Unknown
Gene/Insert
  Gene/Insert name: gamma-tubulin with an N229A point mutation (alt name: TUBG1)
  Species: H. sapiens (human)
  Insert size (bp): 1353
  Mutation: Changed Asparagine 229 to Alanine
  Entrez Gene: TUBG1 (a.k.a. CDCBM4, GCP-1, TUBG, TUBGCP1)
  Tag / fusion protein: TEV-His6 (C terminal on insert)
Resource information
  A portion of this plasmid was derived from a plasmid made by: Originally published in Murphy et al., 2001 and received from Dr. Jens Luders (Institute for Research in Biomedicine, Barcelona, Spain)
Terms and licenses: Academic/Nonprofit Terms; Industry Terms: Not Available to Industry
Depositor comments: Primers used to generate pACEBac1-gamma-tubulin(N229A)-TEV-His6 via site-directed mutagenesis were CCCATCCTTCTCCCAGATCGCCCAGCTGGTGTCTACCATCATGTC and GACATGATGGTAGACACCAGCTGGGCGATCTGGGAGAAGGATGGG
How to cite: pACEBac1-gamma-tubulin(N229A)-TEV-His6 was a gift from Tarun Kapoor (Addgene plasmid # 178077 ; http://n2t.net/addgene:178077 ; RRID:Addgene_178077)
