[The description below was written by a language model from this plasmid's Addgene catalogue record and pLannotate feature annotations shown in this document.]
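Description:
pACEBac1-gamma-tubulin(N229A)-TEV-His6 is a 4,234 bp baculovirus transfer (acceptor) plasmid built on the pACEBac1 backbone for producing a mutant human gamma-tubulin in insect cells. In bacteria it is maintained through a high-copy ColE1/pUC-type origin and selected with gentamicin, the resistance gene (aacC1) being driven by a class 1 integron Pc promoter. The resistance marker and the expression cassette lie between the Tn7R and Tn7L ends of a mini-Tn7 element, the arrangement used to transpose the cassette into a baculoviral bacmid carrying a Tn7 attachment site, from which recombinant virus can be generated. A single loxP site upstream of the cassette is the backbone's handle for Cre-mediated fusion with compatible donor plasmids when multi-gene assemblies are wanted.

The payload is the 1,353 bp TUBG1 coding sequence carrying an asparagine-to-alanine substitution at residue 229, introduced by site-directed mutagenesis. It is placed under the polyhedrin promoter of Autographa californica nucleopolyhedrovirus, a very strong late viral promoter, and terminated by an SV40 polyadenylation signal. A TEV protease recognition site follows the coding sequence directly. According to the catalogue entry this is followed by a C-terminal His6 tag, which the automated annotation does not call separately. Together they allow metal-affinity purification followed by tag removal. The short "large T antigen" and "SET1" fragments flagged by the annotation probably represent backbone sequence around the terminator rather than functional parts.

The record does not state the functional consequence of N229A. The associated work concerns biochemical reconstitution of human gamma-tubulin ring complex assembly and function, so the construct's likely role is to supply purified recombinant mutant gamma-tubulin for such studies.
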