Features (pLannotate 1.2.2; 12 found; start..end, strand, type, name):
    190..778     +  rep_origin     ori: high-copy-number ColE1/pMB1/pBR322/pUC origin of replication
    913..1136    -  mobile_element Tn7R: mini-Tn7 element (right end of the Tn7 transposon) Tn7
   1203..1736    -  CDS            GmR: gentamycin acetyltransferase; aacC1; confers resistance to gentamycin
   1925..1953    -  promoter       Pc promoter: intI1 (promoter lies within the coding sequence); class 1 integron promoter
   2024..2057    +  protein_bind   loxP: Cre-mediated recombination occurs in the 8-bp core sequence (GCATACAT). Cre recombinase
   2134..2225    +  promoter       polyhedrin promoter: polh from Autographa californica; promoter for the baculovirus polyhedrin gene
   2290..3642    +  CDS            TUBG1: TBG1_HUMAN - Also known as TUBG. Experimental evidence at protein level: Swiss-Prot protein existence level 1. Tubulin is the major constituent of microtubules. The gamma chain is found at microtubule organizing centers (MTOC) such as the spindle poles or the centrosome. Pericentriolar matrix component that regulates alpha/beta chain minus-end nucleation, centrosome duplication and spindle formation. From Homo sapiens (Human).
   3643..3663    +  CDS            TEV site: tobacco etch virus (TEV) protease recognition and cleavage site
   3708..3791    +  CDS            large T antigen (fragment): large T antigen from SV40 (simian virus 40)
   3814..3948    +  polyA_signal   SV40 poly(A) signal: SV40 polyadenylation signal
   3977..4026    +  CDS            SET1 (fragment): solubility-enhancement tag derived from T7 phage gene 10B
   4069..4234    -  mobile_element Tn7L: mini-Tn7 element (left end of the Tn7 transposon) Tn7
>Addgene plasmid #178077 | pACEBac1-gamma-tubulin(N229A)-TEV-His6 | addgene full sequence | sequence record 353416 | Addgene NGS Result
ACCGGTTGACTTGGGTCAACTGTCAGACCAAGTTTACTCATATATACTTTAGATTGATTTAAAACTTCAT
TTTTAATTTAAAAGGATCTAGGTGAAGATCCTTTTTGATAATCTCATGACCAAAATCCCTTAACGTGAGT
TTTCGTTCCACTGAGCGTCAGACCCCGTAGAAAAGATCAAAGGATCTTCTTGAGATCCTTTTTTTCTGCG
CGTAATCTGCTGCTTGCAAACAAAAAAACCACCGCTACCAGCGGTGGTTTGTTTGCCGGATCAAGAGCTA
CCAACTCTTTTTCCGAAGGTAACTGGCTTCAGCAGAGCGCAGATACCAAATACTGTTCTTCTAGTGTAGC
CGTAGTTAGGCCACCACTTCAAGAACTCTGTAGCACCGCCTACATACCTCGCTCTGCTAATCCTGTTACC
AGTGGCTGCTGCCAGTGGCGATAAGTCGTGTCTTACCGGGTTGGACTCAAGACGATAGTTACCGGATAAG
GCGCAGCGGTCGGGCTGAACGGGGGGTTCGTGCACACAGCCCAGCTTGGAGCGAACGACCTACACCGAAC
TGAGATACCTACAGCGTGAGCTATGAGAAAGCGCCACGCTTCCCGAAGGGAGAAAGGCGGACAGGTATCC
GGTAAGCGGCAGGGTCGGAACAGGAGAGCGCACGAGGGAGCTTCCAGGGGGAAACGCCTGGTATCTTTAT
AGTCCTGTCGGGTTTCGCCACCTCTGACTTGAGCGTCGATTTTTGTGATGCTCGTCAGGGGGGCGGAGCC
TATGGAAAAACGCCAGCAACGCGGCCTTTTTACGGTTCCTGGCCTTTTGCTGGCCTTTTGCTCACATGTT
CTTTCCTGCGTTATCCCCTGATTGACTTGGGTCGCTCTTCCTGTGGATGCGCAGATGCCCTGCGTAAGCG
GGTGTGGGCGGACAATAAAGTCTTAAACTGAACAAAATAGATCTAAACTATGACAATAAAGTCTTAAACT
AGACAGAATAGTTGTAAACTGAAATCAGTCCAGTTATGCTGTGAAAAAGCATACTGGACTTTTGTTATGG
CTAAAGCAAACTCTTCATTTTCTGAAGTGCAAATTGCCCGTCGTATTAAAGAGGGGCGTGGCCAAGGGCA
TGTAAAGACTATATTCGCGGCGTTGTGACAATTTACCGAACAACTCCGCGGCCGGGAAGCCGATCTCGGC
TTGAACGAATTGTTAGGTGGCGGTACTTGGGTCGATATCAAAGTGCATCACTTCTTCCCGTATGCCCAAC
TTTGTATAGAGAGCCACTGCGGGATCGTCACCGTAATCTGCTTGCACGTAGATCACATAAGCACCAAGCG
CGTTGGCCTCATGCTTGAGGAGATTGATGAGCGCGGTGGCAATGCCCTGCCTCCGGTGCTCGCCGGAGAC
TGCGAGATCATAGATATAGATCTCACTACGCGGCTGCTCAAACTTGGGCAGAACGTAAGCCGCGAGAGCG
CCAACAACCGCTTCTTGGTCGAAGGCAGCAAGCGCGATGAATGTCTTACTACGGAGCAAGTTCCCGAGGT
AATCGGAGTCCGGCTGATGTTGGGAGTAGGTGGCTACGTCTCCGAACTCACGACCGAAAAGATCAAGAGC
AGCCCGCATGGATTTGACTTGGTCAGGGCCGAGCCTACATGTGCGAATGATGCCCATACTTGAGCCACCT
AACTTTGTTTTAGGGCGACTGCCCTGCTGCGTAACATCGTTGCTGCTGCGTAACATCGTTGCTGCTCCAT
AACATCAAACATCGACCCACGGCGTAACGCGCTTGCTGCTTGGATGCCCGAGGCATAGACTGTACAAAAA
AACAGTCATAACAAGCCATGAAAACCGCCACTGCGCCGTTACCACCGCTGCGTTCGGTCAAGGTTCTGGA
CCAGTTGCGTGAGCGCATACGCTACTTGCATTACAGTTTACGAACCGAACAGGCTTATGTCAACTGGGTT
CGTGCCTTCATCCGTTTCCACGGTGTGCGTCACCCGGCAACCTTGGGCAGCAGCGAAGTCGCCATAACTT
CGTATAGCATACATTATACGAAGTTATCTGTAACTATAACGGTCCTAAGGTAGCGAGTTTAAACACTAGT
ATCGATTCGCGACCTACTCCGGAATATTAATAGATCATGGAGATAATTAAAATGATAACCATCTCGCAAA
TAAATAAGTATTTTACTGTTTTCGTAACAGTTTTGTAATAAAAAAACCTATAAATATTCCGGATTATTCA
TACCGTCCCACCATCGGGCGCGGATCCCGGTCCGAAGCGCGCGGAATTCATGCCGAGGGAAATCATCACC
CTACAGTTGGGCCAGTGCGGCAATCAGATTGGGTTCGAGTTCTGGAAACAGCTGTGCGCCGAGCATGGTA
TCAGCCCCGAGGGCATCGTGGAGGAGTTCGCCACCGAGGGCACTGACCGCAAGGACGTCTTTTTCTACCA
GGCAGACGATGAGCACTACATCCCCCGGGCCGTGCTGCTGGACTTGGAACCCCGGGTGATCCACTCCATC
CTCAACTCCCCCTATGCCAAGCTCTACAACCCAGAGAACATCTACCTGTCGGAACATGGAGGAGGAGCTG
GCAACAACTGGGCCAGCGGATTCTCCCAGGGAGAAAAGATCCATGAGGACATTTTTGACATCATAGACCG
GGAGGCAGATGGTAGTGACAGTCTAGAGGGCTTTGTGCTGTGTCACTCCATTGCTGGGGGGACAGGCTCT
GGACTGGGTTCCTACCTCTTAGAACGGCTGAATGACAGGTATCCTAAGAAGCTGGTGCAGACATACTCAG
TGTTTCCCAACCAGGACGAGATGAGCGATGTGGTGGTCCAGCCTTACAATTCACTCCTCACACTCAAGAG
GCTGACGCAGAATGCAGACTGTGTGGTGGTGCTGGACAACACAGCCCTGAACCGGATTGCCACAGACCGC
CTGCACATCCAGAACCCATCCTTCTCCCAGATCGCCCAGCTGGTGTCTACCATCATGTCAGCCAGCACCA
CCACCCTGCGCTACCCTGGCTACATGAACAATGACCTCATCGGCCTCATCGCCTCGCTCATTCCCACCCC
ACGGCTCCACTTCCTCATGACCGGCTACACCCCTCTCACTACGGACCAGTCAGTGGCCAGCGTGAGGAAG
ACTACGGTCCTGGATGTCATGAGGCGGCTGCTGCAGCCCAAGAACGTGATGGTGTCCACAGGCCGAGACC
GCCAGACCAACCACTGCTACATCGCCATCCTCAACATCATCCAGGGAGAGGTGGACCCCACCCAGGTCCA
CAAGAGCTTGCAGAGGATCCGGGAACGCAAGTTGGCCAACTTCATCCCGTGGGGCCCCGCCAGCATCCAG
GTGGCCCTGTCGAGGAAGTCTCCCTACCTGCCCTCGGCCCACCGGGTCAGCGGGCTCATGATGGCCAACC
ACACCAGCATCTCCTCGCTCTTCGAGAGAACCTGTCGCCAGTATGACAAGCTGCGTAAGCGGGAGGCCTT
CCTGGAGCAGTTCCGCAAGGAGGACATGTTCAAGGACAACTTTGATGAGATGGACACATCCAGGGAGATT
GTGCAGCAGCTCATCGATGAGTACCATGCGGCCACACGGCCAGACTACATCTCCTGGGGCACCCAGGAGC
AGGAAAACCTGTATTTTCAGGGCCATCACCATCATCACCACTAGAAGCTTGTCGAGAAGTACTAGAGGAT
CATAATCAGCCATACCACATTTGTAGAGGTTTTACTTGCTTTAAAAAACCTCCCACACCTCCCCCTGAAC
CTGAAACATAAAATGAATGCAATTGTTGTTGTTAACTTGTTTATTGCAGCTTATAATGGTTACAAATAAA
GCAATAGCATCACAAATTTCACAAATAAAGCATTTTTTTCACTGCATTCTAGTTGTGGTTTGTCCAAACT
CATCAATGTATCTTATCATGTCTGGATCTGATCACTGCTTGAGCCTAGAAGATCCGGCTGCTAACAAAGC
CCGAAAGGAAGCTGAGTTGGCTGCTGCCACCGCTGAGCAATAACTATCATAACCCCTAGGGTATACCCAT
CTAATTGGAACCAGATAAGTGAAATCTAGTTCCAAACTATTTTGTCATTTTTAATTTTCGTATTAGCTTA
CGACGCTACACCCAGTTCCCATCTATTTTGTCACTCTTCCCTAAATAATCCTTAAAAACTCCATTTCCAC
CCCTCCCAGTTCCCAACTATTTTGTCCGCCCACA
